>Addgene plasmid #246709 | p3xFLAG-CMV-9-Fzd8 | addgene full sequence | sequence record 495884 | Addgene NGS Result
CCATTCGCCATTCAGGCTGCGCAACTGTTGGGAAGGGCGATCGGTGCGGGCCTCTTCGCTATTACGCCAG
CTGGCGAAAGGGGGATGTGCTGCAAGGCGATTAAGTTGGGTAACGCCAGGGTTTTCCCAGTCACGACGTT
GTAAAACGACGGCCAGTGCCAAGCTGATCTATACATTGAATCAATATTGGCAATTAGCCATATTAGTCAT
TGGTTATATAGCATAAATCAATATTGGCTATTGGCCATTGCATACGTTGTATCTATATCATAATATGTAC
ATTTATATTGGCTCATGTCCAATATGACCGCCATGTTGACATTGATTATTGACTAGTTATTAATAGTAAT
CAATTACGGGGTCATTAGTTCATAGCCCATATATGGAGTTCCGCGTTACATAACTTACGGTAAATGGCCC
GCCTGGCTGACCGCCCAACGACCCCCGCCCATTGACGTCAATAATGACGTATGTTCCCATAGTAACGCCA
ATAGGGACTTTCCATTGACGTCAATGGGTGGAGTATTTACGGTAAACTGCCCACTTGGCAGTACATCAAG
TGTATCATATGCCAAGTCCGCCCCCTATTGACGTCAATGACGGTAAATGGCCCGCCTGGCATTATGCCCA
GTACATGACCTTACGGGACTTTCCTACTTGGCAGTACATCTACGTATTAGTCATCGCTATTACCATGGTG
ATGCGGTTTTGGCAGTACACCAATGGGCGTGGATAGCGGTTTGACTCACGGGGATTTCCAAGTCTCCACC
CCATTGACGTCAATGGGAGTTTGTTTTGGCACCAAAATCAACGGGACTTTCCAAAATGTCGTAATAACCC
CGCCCCGTTGACGCAAATGGGCGGTAGGCGTGTACGGTGGGAGGTCTATATAAGCAGAGCTCGTTTAGTG
AACCGTCAGAATTAATTCACCATGTCTGCACTTCTGATCCTAGCTCTTGTTGGAGCTGCAGTTGCTGACT
ACAAAGACCATGACGGTGATTATAAAGATCATGACATCGATTACAAGGATGACGATGACAAGCTTGCGGC
TTCGGCCAAGGAGCTGGCGTGCCAAGAGATCACGGTGCCGTTGTGCAAAGGCATCGGTTACAACTACACT
TACATGCCCAACCAGTTCAACCACGACACGCAAGATGAGGCGGGCCTAGAGGTGCACCAGTTTTGGCCGC
TGGTGGAGATACAGTGCTCCCCGGACCTCAAGTTCTTTCTGTGTAGCATGTACACGCCCATCTGCCTGGA
GGACTACAAGAAGCCTCTGCCGCCTTGTCGCTCTGTGTGTGAACGCGCCAAGGCCGGCTGCGCGCCGCTC
ATGCGCCAGTACGGCTTTGCTTGGCCTGACCGCATGCGCTGCGATCGGTTGCCGGAGCAGGGCAACCCGG
ACACTCTGTGCATGGACTACAACCGCACCGACCTCACCACGGCAGCTCCAAGTCCACCTAGAAGATTACC
TCCACCACCTCCTCCAGGTGAACAACCTCCATCTGGAAGTGGACATAGCAGACCTCCAGGAGCTAGGCCT
CCACATCGTGGTGGAAGCAGTAGGGGCAGCGGAGACGCAGCTGCTGCTCCTCCTTCACGTGGTGGAAAGG
CTAGGCCTCCTGGTGGTGGAGCTGCTCCTTGCGAGCCGGGATGCCAGTGTAGAGCTCCAATGGTGAGCGT
GTCCAGCGAACGCCACCCGCTCTACAACCGCGTCAAGACCGGCCAGATCGCCAACTGTGCGCTGCCCTGC
CACAACCCCTTCTTTAGCCAGGATGAGCGCGCCTTCACCGTCTTCTGGATCGGCCTGTGGTCGGTGCTCT
GCTTCGTCTCCACCTTCGCCACTGTCTCTACCTTCCTCATCGATATGGAGCGCTTTAAGTACCCGGAACG
GCCCATCATATTCCTCTCCGCCTGTTACCTCTTCGTGTCTGTCGGGTACCTGGTGCGCCTGGTGGCAGGA
CATGAGAAAGTGGCCTGCAGCGGTGGAGCTCCAGGTGCTGGTGGAGCTGGAGGTGCAGGTGGAGCGGCGG
CGGCTGGCGCAGGAGCAGCGGGAGCGGGAGCGAGCAGTCCAGGTGCGCGCGGAGAGTACGAGGAGCTGGG
TGCAGTCGAGCAGCATGTTCGCTATGAAACCACTGGCCCCGCGCTGTGCACGGTGGTCTTTCTCCTTGTC
TACTTTTTTGGCATGGCCAGCTCCATCTGGTGGGTAATCCTGTCGCTCACGTGGTTCTTGGCAGCTGGCA
TGAAGTGGGGTAATGAGGCCATAGCAGGCTACTCGCAGTACTTCCACCTGGCCGCGTGGCTTGTGCCCAG
CGTCAAGTCCATCGCGGTGCTGGCGCTCAGCTCCGTAGACGGCGACCCGGTGGCGGGCATCTGCTACGTG
GGCAACCAGAGCCTTGACAACCTACGCGGCTTTGTGCTGGCGCCACTGGTTATCTACCTCTTCATTGGGA
CTATGTTTCTGTTAGCTGGCTTCGTGTCGCTGTTCCGAATCCGTTCAGTCATCAAGCAGCAAGGAGGCCC
AACTAAGACACACAAGCTAGAAAAACTCATGATCCGCTTGGGCCTCTTCACCGTGCTCTACACGGTGCCC
GCTGCCGTCGTTGTCGCCTGCCTTTTCTATGAGCAGCACAACCGACCGCGCTGGGAGGCCACGCACAACT
GCCCATGCCTTCGGGACCTGCAACCGGACCAGGCTCGCAGGCCCGATTACGCGGTCTTCATGCTCAAGTA
CTTCATGTGCCTAGTAGTGGGCATCACATCGGGCGTGTGGGTCTGGTCCGGCAAGACTCTGGAGTCCTGG
CGCGCGTTGTGCACTAGGTGTTGCTGGGCAAGCAAGGGAGCTGCAGTAGGTGCGGGTGCTGGAGGCAGCG
GCCCTGGGGGCAGTGGACCCGGGCCCGGTGGAGGTGGTGGACACGGAGGAGGAGGGGGATCCCTCTACAG
CGACGTCAGTACCGGCCTGACGTGGCGGTCTGGCACGGCCAGCTCTGTATCTTACCCTAAGCAAATGCCA
TTGTCCCAGGTCTGAGAATTCATCGATAGATCTGATATCGGTACCAGTCGACTCTAGAGGATCCCGGGTG
GCATCCCTGTGACCCCTCCCCAGTGCCTCTCCTGGCCCTGGAAGTTGCCACTCCAGTGCCCACCAGCCTT
GTCCTAATAAAATTAAGTTGCATCATTTTGTCTGACTAGGTGTCCTTCTATAATATTATGGGGTGGAGGG
GGGTGGTATGGAGCAAGGGGCAAGTTGGGAAGACAACCTGTAGGGCCTGCGGGGTCTATTGGGAACCAAG
CTGGAGTGCAGTGGCACAATCTTGGCTCACTGCAATCTCCGCCTCCTGGGTTCAAGCGATTCTCCTGCCT
CAGCCTCCCGAGTTGTTGGGATTCCAGGCATGCATGACCAGGCTCAGCTAATTTTTGTTTTTTTGGTAGA
GACGGGGTTTCACCATATTGGCCAGGCTGGTCTCCAACTCCTAATCTCAGGTGATCTACCCACCTTGGCC
TCCCAAATTGCTGGGATTACAGGCGTGAACCACTGCTCCCTTCCCTGTCCTTCTGATTTTAAAATAACTA
TACCAGCAGGAGGACGTCCAGACACAGCATAGGCTACCTGGCCATGCCCAACCGGTGGGACATTTGAGTT
GCTTGCTTGGCACTGTCCTCTCATGCGTTGGGTCCACTCAGTAGATGCCTGTTGAATTGGGTACGCGGCC
AGCTTGGCTGTGGAATGTGTGTCAGTTAGGGTGTGGAAAGTCCCCAGGCTCCCCAGCAGGCAGAAGTATG
CAAAGCATGCATCTCAATTAGTCAGCAACCAGGTGTGGAAAGTCCCCAGGCTCCCCAGCAGGCAGAAGTA
TGCAAAGCATGCATCTCAATTAGTCAGCAACCATAGTCCCGCCCCTAACTCCGCCCATCCCGCCTCCGCT
AACTCCGCCCAGTTCCGCCCATTCTCCGCCCCATGGCTGACTAATTTTTTTTATTTATGCAGGCCGAGGC
CGCCTCGGCCTCTGAGCTATTCCAGAAGTAGTGAGGAGGCTTTTTTGGAGGAATTGATCAGCTTGGGATC
TGATCAAGAGACAGGATGAGGATCGTTTCGCATGATTGAACAAGATGGATTGCACGCAGGTTCTCCGGCC
GCTTGGGTGGAGAGGCTATTCGGCTATGACTGGGCACAACAGACAATCGGCTGCTCTGATGCCGCCGTGT
TCCGGCTGTCAGCGCAGGGGCGCCCGGTTCTTTTTGTCAAGACCGACCTGTCCGGTGCCCTGAATGAACT
GCAGGACGAGGCAGCGCGGCTATCGTGGCTGGCCACGACGGGCGTTCCTTGCGCAGCTGTGCTCGACGTT
GTCACTGAAGCGGGAAGGGACTGGCTGCTATTGGGCGAAGTGCCGGGGCAGGATCTCCTGTCATCTCACC
TTGCTCCTGCCGAGAAAGTATCCATCATGGCTGATGCAATGCGGCGGCTGCATACGCTTGATCCGGCTAC
CTGCCCATTCGACCACCAAGCGAAACATCGCATCGAGCGAGCACGTACTCGGATGGAAGCCGGTCTTGTC
GATCAGGATGATCTGGACGAAGAGCATCAGGGGCTCGCGCCAGCCGAACTGTTCGCCAGGCTCAAGGCGC
GCATGCCCGACGGCGAGGATCTCGTCGTGACCCATGGCGATGCCTGCTTGCCGAATATCATGGTGGAAAA
TGGCCGCTTTTCTGGATTCATCGACTGTGGCCGGCTGGGTGTGGCGGACCGCTATCAGGACATAGCGTTG
GCTACCCGTGATATTGCTGAAGAGCTTGGCGGCGAATGGGCTGACCGCTTCCTCGTGCTTTACGGTATCG
CCGCTCCCGATTCGCAGCGCATCGCCTTCTATCGCCTTCTTGACGAGTTCTTCTGAGCGGGACTCTGGGG
TTCGAAATGACCGACCAAGCGACGCCCAACCTGCCATCACGAGATTTCGATTCCACCGCCGCCTTCTATG
AAAGGTTGGGCTTCGGAATCGTTTTCCGGGACGCCGGCTGGATGATCCTCCAGCGCGGGGATCTCATGCT
GGAGTTCTTCGCCCACCCCGGGCTCGATCCCCTCGCGAGTTGGTTCAGCTGCTGCCTGAGGCTGGACGAC
CTCGCGGAGTTCTACCGGCAGTGCAAATCCGTCGGCATCCAGGAAACCAGCAGCGGCTATCCGCGCATCC
ATGCCCCCGAACTGCAGGAGTGGGGAGGCACGATGGCCGCTTTGGTCGACCCGGACGGGACGCTCCTGCG
CCTGATACAGAACGAATTGCTTGCAGGCATCTCATGAGTGTGTCTTCCCGTTTTCCGCCTGAGGTCACTG
CGTGGATGGAGCGCTGGCGCCTGCTGCGCGACGGCGAGCTGCTCACCACCCACTCGCCAAGCTGGAACCG
TAAAAAGGCCGCGTTGCTGGCGTTTTTCCATAGGCTCCGCCGATCATAATCAGCCATACCACATTTGTAG
AGGTTTTACTTGCTTTAAAAAACCTCCCACACCTCCCCCTGAACCTGAAACATAAAATGAATGCAATTGT
TGTTGTTAACTTGTTTATTGCAGCTTATAATGGTTACAAATAAAGCAATAGCATCACAAATTTCACAAAT
AAAGCATTTTTTTCACTGCATTCTAGTTGTGGTTTGTCCAAACTCATCAATGTATCTTATCATGTCTGGA
TCAATTCCCTATAGTGAGTCGTATTAAATTCGTAATCATGTCATAGCTGTTTCCTGTGTGAAATTGTTAT
CCGCTCACAATTCCACACAACATACGAGCCGGAAGCATAAAGTGTAAAGCCTGGGGTGCCTAATGAGTGA
GCTAACTCACATTAATTGCGTTGCGCTCACTGCCCGCTTTCCAGTCGGGAAACCTGTCGTGCCAGCTGCA
TTAATGAATCGGCCAACGCGCGGGGAGAGGCGGTTTGCGTATTGGGCGCTCTTCCGCTTCCTCGCTCACT
GACTCGCTGCGCTCGGTCGTTCGGCTGCGGCGAGCGGTATCAGCTCACTCAAAGGCGGTAATACGGTTAT
CCACAGAATCAGGGGATAACGCAGGAAAGAACATGTGAGCAAAAGGCCAGCAAAAGGCCAGGAACCGTAA
AAAGGCCGCGTTGCTGGCGTTTTTCCATAGGCTCCGCCCCCCTGACGAGCATCACAAAAATCGACGCTCA
AGTCAGAGGTGGCGAAACCCGACAGGACTATAAAGATACCAGGCGTTTCCCCCTGGAAGCTCCCTCGTGC
GCTCTCCTGTTCCGACCCTGCCGCTTACCGGATACCTGTCCGCCTTTCTCCCTTCGGGAAGCGTGGCGCT
TTCTCATAGCTCACGCTGTAGGTATCTCAGTTCGGTGTAGGTCGTTCGCTCCAAGCTGGGCTGTGTGCAC
GAACCCCCCGTTCAGCCCGACCGCTGCGCCTTATCCGGTAACTATCGTCTTGAGTCCAACCCGGTAAGAC
ACGACTTATCGCCACTGGCAGCAGCCACTGGTAACAGGATTAGCAGAGCGAGGTATGTAGGCGGTGCTAC
AGAGTTCTTGAAGTGGTGGCCTAACTACGGCTACACTAGAAGAACAGTATTTGGTATCTGCGCTCTGCTG
AAGCCAGTTACCTTCGGAAAAAGAGTTGGTAGCTCTTGATCCGGCAAACAAACCACCGCTGGTAGCGGTG
GTTTTTTTGTTTGCAAGCAGCAGATTACGCGCAGAAAAAAAGGATCTCAAGAAGATCCTTTGATCTTTTC
TACGGGGTCTGACGCTCAGTGGAACGAAAACTCACGTTAAGGGATTTTGGTCATGAGATTATCAAAAAGG
ATCTTCACCTAGATCCTTTTAAATTAAAAATGAAGTTTTAAATCAATCTAAAGTATATATGAGTAAACTT
GGTCTGACAGTTACCAATGCTTAATCAGTGAGGCACCTATCTCAGCGATCTGTCTATTTCGTTCATCCAT
AGTTGCCTGACTCCCCGTCGTGTAGATAACTACGATACGGGAGGGCTTACCATCTGGCCCCAGTGCTGCA
ATGATACCGCGAGACCCACGCTCACCGGCTCCAGATTTATCAGCAATAAACCAGCCAGCCGGAAGGGCCG
AGCGCAGAAGTGGTCCTGCAACTTTATCCGCCTCCATCCAGTCTATTAATTGTTGCCGGGAAGCTAGAGT
AAGTAGTTCGCCAGTTAATAGTTTGCGCAACGTTGTTGCCATTGCTACAGGCATCGTGGTGTCACGCTCG
TCGTTTGGTATGGCTTCATTCAGCTCCGGTTCCCAACGATCAAGGCGAGTTACATGATCCCCCATGTTGT
GCAAAAAAGCGGTTAGCTCCTTCGGTCCTCCGATCGTTGTCAGAAGTAAGTTGGCCGCAGTGTTATCACT
CATGGTTATGGCAGCACTGCATAATTCTCTTACTGTCATGCCATCCGTAAGATGCTTTTCTGTGACTGGT
GAGTACTCAACCAAGTCATTCTGAGAATAGTGTATGCGGCGACCGAGTTGCTCTTGCCCGGCGTCAATAC
GGGATAATACCGCGCCACATAGCAGAACTTTAAAAGTGCTCATCATTGGAAAACGTTCTTCGGGGCGAAA
ACTCTCAAGGATCTTACCGCTGTTGAGATCCAGTTCGATGTAACCCACTCGTGCACCCAACTGATCTTCA
GCATCTTTTACTTTCACCAGCGTTTCTGGGTGAGCAAAAACAGGAAGGCAAAATGCCGCAAAAAAGGGAA
TAAGGGCGACACGGAAATGTTGAATACTCATACTCTTCCTTTTTCAATATTATTGAAGCATTTATCAGGG
TTATTGTCTCATGAGCGGATACATATTTGAATGTATTTAGAAAAATAAACAAATAGGGGTTCCGCGCACA
TTTCCCCGAAAAGTGCCACCTG
[124 nt withheld, positions 7863-7986]
C
[91 nt withheld, positions 7988-8078]
A
[49 nt withheld, positions 8080-8128]
CCTTTGACGTTGGAGTCCACGTTCTTTAAGAGTCCACTATTAAAGAAC
[33 nt withheld, positions 8177-8209]
ACCCTATCTCGGTCTATTCTTTTGATTTATAAGGGATTTTGCCGATTTCGGCCTATTGGTTAAAAAATGA
GCTGATTTAACAAAAATTTAACGCGAATTTTAACAAAATATTAACGCTTACAATTT
Features (pLannotate 1.2.2; 24 found; start..end, strand, type, name):
      4..158     -  CDS            lacZα (fragment): LacZα fragment of β-galactosidase; lacZ fragment
    318..697     +  enhancer       CMV enhancer: human cytomegalovirus immediate early enhancer
    699..898     +  promoter       CMV promoter: human cytomegalovirus (CMV) immediate early promoter
    932..976     +  CDS            preprotrypsin leader: leader sequence from mouse preprotrypsin
    977..1042    +  CDS            3xFLAG: three tandem FLAG® epitope tags, followed by an enterokinase cleavage site
   1046..3022    +  CDS            Fzd8: FZD8_MOUSE - Experimental evidence at protein level: Swiss-Prot protein existence level 1. Receptor for Wnt proteins. Component of the Wnt-Fzd-LRP5-LRP6 complex that triggers beta-catenin signaling through inducing aggregation of receptor-ligand complexes into ribosome-sized signalsomes (By similarity). The beta-catenin canonical signaling pathway leads to the activation of disheveled proteins, inhibition of GSK-3 kinase, nuclear accumulation of beta-catenin and activation of Wnt target genes. A second signaling pathway involving PKC and calcium fluxes has been seen for some family members, bu
   3057..3075    -  misc_feature   MCS (fragment): pUC18/19 multiple cloning site
   3076..3698    +  polyA_signal   hGH poly(A) signal: human growth hormone polyadenylation signal
   3727..4041    +  promoter       SV40 promoter: SV40 enhancer and early promoter
   4092..4883    +  CDS            neo: KKA2_KLEPN - Also known as kan, nptII. Experimental evidence at protein level: Swiss-Prot protein existence level 1. Resistance to kanamycin, neomycin, paromomycin, ribostamycin, butirosin and gentamicin B. From Klebsiella pneumoniae.
   4907..5284    +  CDS            ble: BLE_KLEPN - Experimental evidence at protein level: Swiss-Prot protein existence level 1. Binding protein with a strong affinity to the bleomycin family of antibiotics. Binds to CL990; an antimitotic-antibiotic compound. From Klebsiella pneumoniae.
   5326..5385    +  CDS            str (fragment): STR_KLEPN - Protein inferred from homology: Swiss-Prot protein existence level 3. The aminoglycoside phosphotransferases achieve inactivation of their antibiotic substrates by phosphorylation. From Klebsiella pneumoniae.
   5408..5431    -  rep_origin     CloDF13 ori (fragment): Plasmids containing the CloDF13 (CDF) origin of replication can be propagated in E. coli cells that contain additional plasmids with compatible origins.
   5432..5515    +  CDS            large T antigen (fragment): large T antigen from SV40 (simian virus 40)
   5538..5672    +  polyA_signal   SV40 poly(A) signal: SV40 polyadenylation signal
   5678..5696    -  promoter       T7 promoter: promoter for bacteriophage T7 RNA polymerase
   5734..5750    -  protein_bind   lac operator: The lac repressor binds to the lac operator to inhibit transcription in E. coli. This inhibition can be relieved by adding lactose or isopropyl-β-D-thiogalactopyranoside (IPTG). lac repressor encoded by lacI
   5758..5788    -  promoter       lac promoter: promoter for the E. coli lac operon
   5803..5824    -  protein_bind   CAP binding site: CAP binding activates transcription in the presence of cAMP. E. coli catabolite activator protein
   5837..5929    -  CDS            lacI (fragment): lac repressor; lacI; The lac repressor binds to the lac operator to inhibit transcription in E. coli. This inhibition can be relieved by adding lactose or isopropyl-β-D-thiogalactopyranoside (IPTG).
   6112..6700    -  rep_origin     ori: high-copy-number ColE1/pMB1/pBR322/pUC origin of replication
   6871..7731    -  CDS            AmpR: β-lactamase; bla; confers resistance to ampicillin, carbenicillin, and related antibiotics
   7732..7836    -  promoter       AmpR promoter: bla
   7863..8335    +  rep_origin     f1 ori (sequence partly withheld): f1 bacteriophage origin of replication; arrow indicates direction of (+) strand synthesis
