[The description below was written by a language model from this plasmid's Addgene catalogue record and pLannotate feature annotations shown in this document.]
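Description:
p3xFLAG-CMV-9-Fzd8 is a mammalian expression plasmid of about 8.3 kb, built on the p3xFLAG-CMV-9 backbone, for producing mouse Frizzled-8 (Fzd8) with an N-terminal 3xFLAG epitope tag. It is maintained in E. coli as a high-copy plasmid through a ColE1/pUC-type origin and selected with ampicillin via the β-lactamase gene. An f1 origin is also present, which permits single-stranded DNA production. For selection in mammalian cells, an SV40 enhancer/early promoter drives a neomycin phosphotransferase gene, terminated by an SV40 polyadenylation signal, so that stable transfectants can be selected with G418. The annotated ble and str fragments downstream of neo appear to be carried along with the resistance cassette, and the lacZα, lac promoter/operator and lacI fragments are likely backbone remnants rather than working parts.

The expression cassette uses the human cytomegalovirus immediate-early enhancer and promoter and ends in the human growth hormone polyadenylation signal. The open reading frame begins with a preprotrypsin leader, followed by three tandem FLAG epitopes with an enterokinase cleavage site, and then the Fzd8 coding sequence, which the depositor obtained by gene synthesis. The heterologous leader directs the protein into the secretory pathway, which should leave the FLAG tag at the extracellular N-terminus of this Wnt receptor after signal peptide cleavage. The record does not say whether the native Fzd8 signal sequence was removed. The tag allows detection or immunoprecipitation of Fzd8 with anti-FLAG antibodies. The associated publication concerns a RECK–WNT7 receptor–ligand interaction and the regulation of Wnt bioavailability, so the plasmid is suited to Wnt receptor binding and signalling studies in transfected cells.
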