Addgene plasmid #246709: p3xFLAG-CMV-9-Fzd8
Purpose: Expression vector for mouse Fzd8, N-terminal 3xFLAG tag
Depositing lab: Calvin Kuo & Mario Vallon. Depositing organization: Stanford University. Publication: A RECK-WNT7 Receptor-Ligand Interaction Enables Isoform-Specific Regulation of Wnt Bioavailability. Vallon M, Yuki K, Nguyen TD, Chang J, Yuan J, Siepe D, Miao Y, Essler M, Noda M, Garcia KC, Kuo CJ. Cell Rep. 2018 Oct 9;25(2):339-349.e9. doi: 10.1016/j.celrep.2018.09.045. PubMed 30304675.
Backbone
  Vector backbone: p3xFLAG-CMV-9
  Vector type: Mammalian Expression
  Selectable markers: Neomycin (select with G418)
Growth in bacteria
  Bacterial resistance: Ampicillin, 100 μg/mL
  Growth temperature: 37°C
  Growth strain: DH5alpha
  Copy number: High Copy
Gene/Insert
  Gene/Insert name: Fzd8
  Species: M. musculus (mouse)
  Entrez Gene: Fzd8 (a.k.a. Fz8)
  Promoter: CMV
  Tag / fusion protein: 3xFLAG (N terminal on insert)
  Cloning method: Gene Synthesis
Terms and licenses: Academic/Nonprofit Terms; Industry Terms: Not Available to Industry
Depositor comments: Gene synthetised
How to cite: p3xFLAG-CMV-9-Fzd8 was a gift from Calvin Kuo & Mario Vallon (Addgene plasmid # 246709 ; http://n2t.net/addgene:246709 ; RRID:Addgene_246709)
